>Addgene plasmid #126692 | pHAGE-hSPC-TFEBeGFP-W | addgene full sequence | sequence record 245688 | Addgene NGS Result
TGGAAGGGCTAATTCACTCCCAAAGAAGACAAGATATCCTTGATCTGTGGATCTACCACACACAAGGCTA
CTTCCCTGATTAGCAGAACTACACACCAGGGCCAGGGGTCAGATATCCACTGACCTTTGGATGGTGCTAC
AAGCTAGTACCAGTTGAGCCAGATAAGGTAGAAGAGGCCAATAAAGGAGAGAACACCAGCTTGTTACACC
CTGTGAGCCTGCATGGGATGGATGACCCGGAGAGAGAAGTGTTAGAGTGGAGGTTTGACAGCCGCCTAGC
ATTTCATCACGTGGCCCGAGAGCTGCATCCGGAGTACTTCAAGAACTGCTGATATCGAGCTTGCTACAAG
GGACTTTCCGCTGGGGACTTTCCAGGGAGGCGTGGCCTGGGCGGGACTGGGGAGTGGCGAGCCCTCAGAT
CCTGCATATAAGCAGCTGCTTTTTGCCTGTACTGGGTCTCTCTGGTTAGACCAGATCTGAGCCTGGGAGC
TCTCTGGCTAACTAGGGAACCCACTGCTTAAGCCTCAATAAAGCTTGCCTTGAGTGCTTCAAGTAGTGTG
TGCCCGTCTGTTGTGTGACTCTGGTAACTAGAGATCCCTCAGACCCTTTTAGTCAGTGTGGAAAATCTCT
AGCAGTGGCGCCCGAACAGGGACTTGAAAGCGAAAGGGAAACCAGAGGAGCTCTCTCGACGCAGGACTCG
GCTTGCTGAAGCGCGCACGGCAAGAGGCGAGGGGCGGCGACTGGTGAGTACGCCAAAAATTTTGACTAGC
GGAGGCTAGAAGGAGAGAGATGGGTGCGAGAGCGTCAGTATTAAGCGGGGGAGAATTAGATCGCGATGGG
AAAAAATTCGGTTAAGGCCAGGGGGAAAGAAAAAATATAAATTAAAACATATAGTATGGGCAAGCAGGGA
GCTAGAACGATTCGCAGTTAATCCTGGCCTGTTAGAAACATCAGAAGGCTGTAGACAAATACTGGGACAG
CTACAACCATCCCTTCAGACAGGATCAGAAGAACTTAGATCATTATATAATACAGTAGCAACCCTCTATT
GTGTGCATCAAAGGATAGAGATAAAAGACACCAAGGAAGCTTTAGACAAGATAGAGGAAGAGCAAAACAA
AAGTAAGACCACCGCACAGCAAGCGGCCGGCCGCTGATCTTCAGACCTGGAGGAGGAGATATGAGGGACA
ATTGGAGAAGTGAATTATATAAATATAAAGTAGTAAAAATTGAACCATTAGGAGTAGCACCCACCAAGGC
AAAGAGAAGAGTGGTGCAGAGAGAAAAAAGAGCAGTGGGAATAGGAGCTTTGTTCCTTGGGTTCTTGGGA
GCAGCAGGAAGCACTATGGGCGCAGCGTCAATGACGCTGACGGTACAGGCCAGACAATTATTGTCTGGTA
TAGTGCAGCAGCAGAACAATTTGCTGAGGGCTATTGAGGCGCAACAGCATCTGTTGCAACTCACAGTCTG
GGGCATCAAGCAGCTCCAGGCAAGAATCCTGGCTGTGGAAAGATACCTAAAGGATCAACAGCTCCTGGGG
ATTTGGGGTTGCTCTGGAAAACTCATTTGCACCACTGCTGTGCCTTGGAATGCTAGTTGGAGTAATAAAT
CTCTGGAACAGATTTGGAATCACACGACCTGGATGGAGTGGGACAGAGAAATTAACAATTACACAAGCTT
AATACACTCCTTAATTGAAGAATCGCAAAACCAGCAAGAAAAGAATGAACAAGAATTATTGGAATTAGAT
AAATGGGCAAGTTTGTGGAATTGGTTTAACATAACAAATTGGCTGTGGTATATAAAATTATTCATAATGA
TAGTAGGAGGCTTGGTAGGTTTAAGAATAGTTTTTGCTGTACTTTCTATAGTGAATAGAGTTAGGCAGGG
ATATTCACCATTATCGTTTCAGACCCACCTCCCAACCCCGAGGGGACCCGACAGGCCCGAAGGAATAGAA
GAAGAAGGTGGAGAGAGAGACAGAGACAGATCCATTCGATTAGTGAACGGATCTCGACGGTATCGCCGAA
TTCACAAATGGCAGTATTCATCCACAATTTTAAAAGAAAAGGGGGGATTGGGGGGTACAGTGCAGGGGAA
AGAATAGTAGACATAATAGCAACAGACATACAAACTAAAGAATTACAAAAACAAATTACAAAAATTCAAA
ATTTTCGGGTTTATTACAGGGACAGCAGAGATCCAGTTTGGACTAGTATGCGGTGTGAAATACCGCACAG
ATGCGTAAGGAGAAAATACCGCATCAGGCGCCATTCGCCATTCAGGCTGCGCAACTGTTGGGAAGGGCGA
TCGGTGCGGGCCTCTTCGCTATTACGCCAGCTGGCGAAAGGGGGATGTGCTGCAAGGCGATTAAGTTGGG
TAACGCCAGGGTTTTCCCAGTCACGACGTTGTAAAACGACGGCCAGTGCCAAGCTTGAAGACTGCTGCTC
TCTACCACGTTAGCTCCCCTGTGGCGGAGGATGACTGTCCTAAGAGCTCATAGGCACGGGGCAAGGGGAG
CCTGGCTGTCAGCTGCCTGGGCTTCTAGTCTTGTGCTTTTTGCACACCAGTCCAGGGAACGAAGACCACT
GGCTTTAAGATGCTTCCCCAGCTGTCCCCAGACTCTGCCAGCAGGGGATTCTCTGGTCTGAGCTTAAGTT
GTGTTCTCCCAGCCAGGGATGCCCCTGCCCTTTGATGTCTCCTTGCTGCCACACATTTAGCCGCCCTCCC
CATGCCAGCTTGGGGGGAGGGAAGCAGTGGGGGTAGGGAGGTGGCTGGGGCAGCTGGGCAACTGTCCCCA
CCCGTCCCTGGCACGGCTCTGCCCAGTACACAAAGAGCAAAGTGAATCTTGTCCCCACCCCTGCAGCTGA
GGGGCTGGAGGAGGAAACGGGGAGGCCCACACAGAAGGGGTGGCCACCGTGGGGCTGTCCATCACTCAGG
GCTCTCAGAGGGAGTCAACCCAGAAACAGACAAAGAGGGTGAGTCTGGGCTGTGTTCTTAGCTAGTGAGA
GGTCCCCTAGAGGATGAAGTAGATGATGCTAATGAGGATGACTGGATGTCACACCCATGATGCTATTAGG
TCCTCATAATAGCATAGTGAGGTGGACAGCTAGTACCTGACCCATCTCACAGATGAACATACTAATGCCT
AACAAAGCAGAACGACTCACGCTGGGTCCCAGAGCTGGCCAGTGGAAGCACTGAGACCTCCACATACTGA
AGGCATGGACTATTGACCGCTGTTGGTATTGGTCTCATCATTGACTATCATTAAGTGTTGGCTGTTTGCA
TGCTTCCTGCCCAGTGGCAGGTTCAAAGAAGCCCGCAGGAAGCGTGCTCCTTTCTTTCCCAGGGCCCGCA
ATTGGGCTGGAAGATAGAGCAACAAAAAGCGCCCATGTAACTCATGGGAACATTCATGTGTGCTGAATGG
CAGGTGAAGGTGCCACAGAGAGGCTGAGGATTTCAGAGGGCACCATGAACTGGAGTGAGGTCGCAGAGCA
GGTGCCATTGGCTCTTGGCCTGTTTGGGTGGGTGGCATTCAGAGAGGTGGAAGGTCAGATGCACTGTTCA
CGCCTGTAATCTCAGCACTTTGGAAGGCCAAGGTAGGAGGATCACACGAGGCCAGGAGATCAACGCTGCA
GTGAGCTATGAAGCTGTGATTGCACCACTGCACTGCAGCTTGGGTAACAGAGTGAGACCCTGTCTCTAAA
TAATTAAATAAATAAAATAAAAATAAAACCGGAGAAGTGGAGAGGGATTGGAGGTGGGCTTTCACAGAGG
GAGAAACGGCTTAAGTACAGGCCAAAAAGTGAGAAGGCTGCAGACAGGGCTGGTAGGGGGAGGGGGAAAT
TTGGCACACCCAGCTAAAGGTCCTTCTGTGTCTCCTTCTCCAAGGAACCCAAGACCTTCACTTGGTTGGT
GTGAGCACTCCAGGAGGCAGGCACCCTCCCTCAGCCCTCAAGCAAGCAAAAATGGGTTTAAAAAAAGAAG
GAGAAGAAGCAGCAGCAGCAGCCGCCACAGAGCTTGTGACAGCTACAGCCTAAGGGCAACAGGCAGGGGA
GACCAAGGACCAGAAAGAGCAGAGGCTTTTTCAAAGAAAGAGATCCCTCTCCCAGCACCCAGCGATGGCG
GCAAACCCCACCCACAGTGCCTGCTAAGAACAAGTCCCACGTGAGAACAACATGGCCCCCCGAGATGCCC
ACAGGGACCCCGAGATGCCTGCAGTGCTTGGCTCTCCCGCTGGCCAGCTGCCCACCTGGCTCAGGCCCAG
TACTCGTGAGTCAGCCGATCAATCCCAATGTTGCCAGGATGATGGGGGCGGGAGTAAGGGCCCTGGGGGA
GGGCAGGGGTGGGCACTGCAGGCGAGCTGTCTCCCACATCTGGCACCTGCACACAGCTGAGGCCGAGCTG
AGAGGATGCTTCTGTGGGCTCCCCCTCCTCCCGGCACCCCTCCCCTCCTTTCACTGTCCTAGGACACTCT
CTGGCTGCTGGAGTCTTAGGCAAATATTTAAAGGGGCAGCAAGGGGGTGAGGAGGGTGGTGGGAGCAAAC
ACTTCCCTCCCTTTCTTCCTCCCTGCGCTTCTCAGGGGCTCTCAGTTCAGATGCCATGCTGTTATGCAAC
CTTGGGGCTGAAGGCCCTCCAGATGGAGAGGGGGACAGGGGAACCTGCCAGCTCATGACCGAAGGGCAGG
GCCCAGGTGGGAGGGGGCTGGGGCAGGGGACAGGAACTGGGGTGGCATGTTAAAGGACAGGAGGCTGGTT
GGGCATGGTGGCTCACACCTGTAATCCTAGCACTTTAGGAGGCCGAGATCACTTGAGCCCAGGAGTTCAA
GACCAGCCTGGGCAACATGGTGAAAACTCATCTCTATAAAACAAGCAAAAATTAGCTGGGCACAATGGCA
TGCACTGGTAGTCCCAGCTACTTGGGATGCTGAGGTGTGAGGATCACCGGAGTCCAGGAGGTCAACGCTG
CAGTGAGCAGTGATCTCGCTACTGCATGCCAGCCTGGGTGATAAAGTGAGACCCTGTCTCACAACAAAAC
AAAACAAAACAAAACAAAAGGATAGGAGGTTAAGGGAGCGAGCCCAGGCCTGGACTCTGCCACAGTCACC
TGAGTTTAGAGGTGAAGGGACTTTAGAGACCACCTGGCCCAAGGAGTGAAAGGGAACCTGAGAGAAAGGG
TGAGCCAGCCCAAAGTCATTGGCAGATTTGACCTCGTAAATACATAGAGATGGCTTTGGGAAGGCACTAG
GAAAGACAGAGAAAAGAGAAGGAGACAGTCCTCAAAGCTGATCGTATTTGGGTGAGTATTATTCTCAGGG
CAAATTTAGGATCAGAGGATGCAGAAAGGGGAGTCTAGAGGGGTAGAGTGTAGACCACAGGGTGAGTGAG
CTGATTCGAGGATGGGGAGACTGGGAGCCCACCAGTGACCAGAGCCAGCCCTGTTCAGGGCTGTCCGGGC
AGAAGAAAGCAGTGTCAGACCTGGAATCTGCCATCAGCACAGCCTGCAATTGACAGACAAGCCCAGAGCA
AAGAAGGAAGCACTGCACATGAGTAAGAGCTTGCCACCAGTGGGGACAGAGTTTCCAGAATTAGGAAAAT
AATCACTGGGGGCAAGTTTGAGGTTGGTACCAGATATGTGGGAGGAGGCAAGGTAAGGGAAAGAGTACTT
GAAGTTGGAACTGGTCCTTGCAGGGAAATGCACATTTATGAAACCCCGAAAACTGATGTCAAAGCACCTC
CTGCCTTGGGCAGAGTCCTCTCAGAGTCTACAGGTGCTGCCTCCAGAACCCTCTTCCTGGAGCGCATCCC
TATGTATCTAGAAATTCTGCTGGGAAATATGATGGTCAGACCCTTGGCCACCTGAAAGGTTCAGGGTGGT
AGAAGAAAAAGGAAAGCCACAGGGCAGCAGGGGCAGGTGCCAGCAAGGAAGGCAGGCACGCCAGGAAGAC
ACCCATGGTGAGAAGTGCAGATGGCCCGAGGGCAAGTTTGCTCAACTCACCCAGGTTTGCTCTTGCTGGG
GCCAAGAGGACTCATGTGCCAGGGCCAAGGGCCCTTGGGGGCTCTCACAGGGGGCTTATCTGGGCTTCGG
TTCTGGAGGGCCAGGAACAAACAGGCTTCAAAGCCAAGGGCTTGGCTGGCACACAGGGGGCTTGGTCCTT
CACCTCTGTCCCCTCTCCCTACGGACACATATAAGACCCTGGTCACACCTGGGAGAGGAGGAGAGGAGAG
CATAGCACCTGCAGGTCGACTGAACCGTCAGATCCGCTAGCGCTACCGGACTCAGATCTCGAGCTCAAGC
TTGCCACCATGGCGTCACGCATAGGGTTGCGCATGCAGCTCATGCGGGAGCAGGCGCAGCAGGAGGAGCA
ACGGGAGCGCATGCAGCAACAGGCTGTCATGCATTACATGCAGCAGCAGCAGCAGCAGCAACAGCAGCAG
CTCGGAGGGCCGCCCACCCCGGCCATCAATACCCCCGTCCACTTCCAGTCGCCACCACCTGTGCCTGGGG
AGGTGTTGAAGGTGCAGTCCTACCTGGAGAATCCCACATCCTACCATCTGCAGCAGTCGCAGCATCAGAA
GGTGCGGGAGTACCTGTCCGAGACCTATGGGAACAAGTTTGCTGCCCACATCAGCCCAGCCCAGGGCTCT
CCGAAACCCCCACCAGCCGCCTCCCCAGGGGTGCGAGCTGGACACGTGCTGTCCTCCTCCGCTGGCAACA
GTGCTCCCAATAGCCCCATGGCCATGCTGCACATTGGCTCCAACCCTGAGAGGGAGTTGGATGATGTCAT
TGACAACATTATGCGTCTGGACGATGTCCTTGGCTACATCAATCCTGAAATGCAGATGCCCAACACGCTA
CCCCTGTCCAGCAGCCACCTGAATGTGTACAGCAGCGACCCCCAGGTCACAGCCTCCCTGGTGGGCGTCA
CCAGCAGCTCCTGCCCTGCGGACCTGACCCAGAAGCGAGAGCTCACAGATGCTGAGAGCAGGGCCCTGGC
CAAGGAGCGGCAGAAGAAAGACAATCACAACTTAATTGAAAGGAGACGAAGGTTCAACATCAATGACCGC
ATCAAGGAGTTGGGAATGCTGATCCCCAAGGCCAATGACCTGGACGTGCGCTGGAACAAGGGCACCATCC
TCAAGGCCTCTGTGGATTACATCCGGAGGATGCAGAAGGACCTGCAAAAGTCCAGGGAGCTGGAGAACCA
CTCTCGCCGCCTGGAGATGACCAACAAGCAGCTCTGGCTCCGTATCCAGGAGCTGGAGATGCAGGCTCGA
GTGCACGGCCTCCCTACCACCTCCCCGTCCGGCATGAACATGGCTGAGCTGGCCCAGCAGGTGGTGAAGC
AGGAGCTGCCTAGCGAAGAGGGCCCAGGGGAGGCCCTGATGCTGGGGGCTGAGGTCCCTGACCCTGAGCC
ACTGCCAGCTCTGCCCCCGCAAGCCCCGCTGCCCCTGCCCACCCAGCCACCGTCCCCATTCCATCACCTG
GACTTCAGCCACAGCCTGAGCTTTGGGGGCAGGGAGGACGAGGGTCCCCCGGGCTACCCCGAACCCCTGG
CGCCGGGGCATGGCTCCCCATTCCCCAGCCTGTCCAAGAAGGATCTGGACCTCATGCTCCTGGACGACTC
ACTGCTACCGCTGGCCTCTGATCCACTTCTGTCCACCATGTCCCCCGAGGCCTCCAAGGCCAGCAGCCGC
CGGAGCAGCTTCAGCATGGAGGAGGGCGATGTGCTGAAGGTACCGCGGGCCCGGGATCCACCGGTCGCGG
CCGCCATGGTGAGCAAGGGCGAGGAGCTGTTCACCGGGGTGGTGCCCATCCTGGTCGAGCTGGACGGCGA
CGTAAACGGCCACAAGTTCAGCGTGTCCGGCGAGGGCGAGGGCGATGCCACCTACGGCAAGCTGACCCTG
AAGTTCATCTGCACCACCGGCAAGCTGCCCGTGCCCTGGCCCACCCTCGTGACCACCCTGACCTACGGCG
TGCAGTGCTTCAGCCGCTACCCCGACCACATGAAGCAGCACGACTTCTTCAAGTCCGCCATGCCCGAAGG
CTACGTCCAGGAGCGCACCATCTTCTTCAAGGACGACGGCAACTACAAGACCCGCGCCGAGGTGAAGTTC
GAGGGCGACACCCTGGTGAACCGCATCGAGCTGAAGGGCATCGACTTCAAGGAGGACGGCAACATCCTGG
GGCACAAGCTGGAGTACAACTACAACAGCCACAACGTCTATATCATGGCCGACAAGCAGAAGAACGGCAT
CAAGGTGAACTTCAAGATCCGCCACAACATCGAGGACGGCAGCGTGCAGCTCGCCGACCACTACCAGCAG
AACACCCCCATCGGCGACGGCCCCGTGCTGCTGCCCGACAACCACTACCTGAGCACCCAGTCCGCCCTGA
GCAAAGACCCCAACGAGAAGCGCGATCACATGGTCCTGCTGGAGTTCGTGACCGCCGCCGGGATCACTCT
CGGCATGGACGAGCTGTACAAGTAAGGATCCTAATCAACCTCTGGATTACAAAATTTGTGAAAGATTGAC
TGGTATTCTTAACTATGTTGCTCCTTTTACGCTATGTGGATACGCTGCTTTAATGCCTTTGTATCATGCT
ATTGCTTCCCGTATGGCTTTCATTTTCTCCTCCTTGTATAAATCCTGGTTGCTGTCTCTTTATGAGGAGT
TGTGGCCCGTTGTCAGGCAACGTGGCGTGGTGTGCACTGTGTTTGCTGACGCAACCCCCACTGGTTGGGG
CATTGCCACCACCTGTCAGCTCCTTTCCGGGACTTTCGCTTTCCCCCTCCCTATTGCCACGGCGGAACTC
ATCGCCGCCTGCCTTGCCCGCTGCTGGACAGGGGCTCGGCTGTTGGGCACTGACAATTCCGTGGTGTTGT
CGGGGAAATCATCGTCCTTTCCTTGGCTGCTCGCCTGTGTTGCCACCTGGATTCTGCGCGGGACGTCCTT
CTGCTACGTCCCTTCGGCCCTCAATCCAGCGGACCTTCCTTCCCGCGGCCTGCTGCCGGCTCTGCGGCCT
CTTCCGCGTCTTCGCCTTCGCCCTCAGACGAGTCGGATCTCCCTTTGGGCCGCCTCCCCGCCTGAGATCC
TTTAAGACCAATGACTTACAAGGCAGCTGTAGATCTTAGCCACTTTTTAAAAGAAAAGGGGGGACTGGAA
GGGCTAATTCACTCCCAACGAAGACAAGATCTGCTTTTTGCTTGTACTGGGTCTCTCTGGTTAGACCAGA
TCTGAGCCTGGGAGCTCTCTGGCTAACTAGGGAACCCACTGCTTAAGCCTCAATAAAGCTTGCCTTGAGT
GCTTCAAGTAGTGTGTGCCCGTCTGTTGTGTGACTCTGGTAACTAGAGATCCCTCAGACCCTTTTAGTCA
GTGTGGAAAATCTCTAGCAGTAGTAGTTCATGTCATCTTATTATTCAGTATTTATAACTTGCAAAGAAAT
GAATATCAGAGAGTGAGAGGCCCGGGTTAATTAAGGAAAGGGCTAGATCATTCTTGAAGACGAAAGGGCC
TCGTGATACGCCTATTTTTATAGGTTAATGTCATGATAATAATGGTTTCTTAGACGTCAGGTGGCACTTT
TCGGGGAAATGTGCGCGGAACCCCTATTTGTTTATTTTTCTAAATACATTCAAATATGTATCCGCTCATG
AGACAATAACCCTGATAAATGCTTCAATAATATTGAAAAAGGAAGAGTATGAGTATTCAACATTTCCGTG
TCGCCCTTATTCCCTTTTTTGCGGCATTTTGCCTTCCTGTTTTTGCTCACCCAGAAACGCTGGTGAAAGT
AAAAGATGCTGAAGATCAGTTGGGTGCACGAGTGGGTTACATCGAACTGGATCTCAACAGCGGTAAGATC
CTTGAGAGTTTTCGCCCCGAAGAACGTTTTCCAATGATGAGCACTTTTAAAGTTCTGCTATGTGGCGCGG
TATTATCCCGTGTTGACGCCGGGCAAGAGCAACTCGGTCGCCGCATACACTATTCTCAGAATGACTTGGT
TGAGTACTCACCAGTCACAGAAAAGCATCTTACGGATGGCATGACAGTAAGAGAATTATGCAGTGCTGCC
ATAACCATGAGTGATAACACTGCGGCCAACTTACTTCTGACAACGATCGGAGGACCGAAGGAGCTAACCG
CTTTTTTGCACAACATGGGGGATCATGTAACTCGCCTTGATCGTTGGGAACCGGAGCTGAATGAAGCCAT
ACCAAACGACGAGCGTGACACCACGATGCCTGTAGCAATGGCAACAACGTTGCGCAAACTATTAACTGGC
GAACTACTTACTCTAGCTTCCCGGCAACAATTAATAGACTGGATGGAGGCGGATAAAGTTGCAGGACCAC
TTCTGCGCTCGGCCCTTCCGGCTGGCTGGTTTATTGCTGATAAATCTGGAGCCGGTGAGCGTGGGTCTCG
CGGTATCATTGCAGCACTGGGGCCAGATGGTAAGCCCTCCCGTATCGTAGTTATCTACACGACGGGGAGT
CAGGCAACTATGGATGAACGAAATAGACAGATCGCTGAGATAGGTGCCTCACTGATTAAGCATTGGTAAC
TGTCAGACCAAGTTTACTCATATATACTTTAGATTGATTTAAAACTTCATTTTTAATTTAAAAGGATCTA
GGTGAAGATCCTTTTTGATAATCTCATGACCAAAATCCCTTAACGTGAGTTTTCGTTCCACTGAGCGTCA
GACCCCGTAGAAAAGATCAAAGGATCTTCTTGAGATCCTTTTTTTCTGCGCGTAATCTGCTGCTTGCAAA
CAAAAAAACCACCGCTACCAGCGGTGGTTTGTTTGCCGGATCAAGAGCTACCAACTCTTTTTCCGAAGGT
AACTGGCTTCAGCAGAGCGCAGATACCAAATACTGTTCTTCTAGTGTAGCCGTAGTTAGGCCACCACTTC
AAGAACTCTGTAGCACCGCCTACATACCTCGCTCTGCTAATCCTGTTACCAGTGGCTGCTGCCAGTGGCG
ATAAGTCGTGTCTTACCGGGTTGGACTCAAGACGATAGTTACCGGATAAGGCGCAGCGGTCGGGCTGAAC
GGGGGGTTCGTGCACACAGCCCAGCTTGGAGCGAACGACCTACACCGAACTGAGATACCTACAGCGTGAG
CTATGAGAAAGCGCCACGCTTCCCGAAGGGAGAAAGGCGGACAGGTATCCGGTAAGCGGCAGGGTCGGAA
CAGGAGAGCGCACGAGGGAGCTTCCAGGGGGAAACGCCTGGTATCTTTATAGTCCTGTCGGGTTTCGCCA
CCTCTGACTTGAGCGTCGATTTTTGTGATGCTCGTCAGGGGGGCGGAGCCTATGGAAAAACGCCAGCAAC
GCGGCCTTTTTACGGTTCCTGGCCTTTTGCTGGCCTTTTGCTCACATGTTCTTTCCTGCGTTATCCCCTG
ATTCTGTGGATAACCGTATTACCGCCTTTGAGTGAGCTGATACCGCTCGCCGCAGCCGAACGACCGAGCG
CAGCGAGTCAGTGAGCGAGGAAGCGGAAGAGCGCCCAATACGCAAACCGCCTCTCCCCGCGCGTTGGCCG
ATTCATTAATGCAGCAAGCTCATGGCTGACTAATTTTTTTTATTTATGCAGAGGCCGAGGCCGCCTCGGC
CTCTGAGCTATTCCAGAAGTAGTGAGGAGGCTTTTTTGGAGGCCTAGGCTTTTGCAAAAAGCTCCCCGTG
GCACGACAGGTTTCCCGACTGGAAAGCGGGCAGTGAGCGCAACGCAATTAATGTGAGTTAGCTCACTCAT
TAGGCACCCCAGGCTTTACACTTTATGCTTCCGGCTCGTATGTTGTGTGGAATTGTGAGCGGATAACAAT
TTCACACAGGAAACAGCTATGACATGATTACGAATTTCACAAATAAAGCATTTTTTTCACTGCATTCTAG
TTGTGGTTTGTCCAAACTCATCAATGTATCTTATCATGTCTGGATCAACTGGATAACTCAAGCTAACCAA
AATCATCCCAAACTTCCCACCCCATACCCTATTACCACTGCCAATTACCTGTGGTTTCATTTACTCTAAA
CCTGTGATTCCTCTGAATTATTTTCATTTTAAAGAAATTGTATTTGTTAAATATGTACTACAAACTTAGT
AGT
Features (pLannotate 1.2.2; 28 found; start..end, strand, type, name):
    377..634     +  LTR            5' LTR (truncated): truncated 5' long terminal repeat (LTR) from HIV-1
    681..806     +  misc_feature   HIV-1 Ψ: packaging signal of human immunodeficiency virus type 1
    790..1128    +  CDS            HIV-1 gag (fragment): gag protein from human immunodeficiency virus 1; gag
   1303..1536    +  misc_feature   RRE: The Rev response element (RRE) of HIV-1 allows for Rev-dependent mRNA export from the nucleus to the cytoplasm.
   1913..2013    +  CDS            Rev (fragment): human immunodeficiency virus 1 (HIV-1) Rev protein; rev; enhances nuclear export of unspliced and incompletely spliced viral mRNAs
   2058..2175    +  misc_feature   cPPT/CTS: central polypurine tract and central termination sequence of HIV-1
   2217..2268    +  misc_feature   bom (fragment): basis of mobility region from pBR322
   2274..2428    -  CDS            lacZα (fragment): LacZα fragment of β-galactosidase; lacZ fragment
   4814..5035    -  CDS            C9orf85 (fragment): CI085_HUMAN - Experimental evidence at protein level: Swiss-Prot protein existence level 1. From Homo sapiens (Human).
   5035..5058    +  misc_feature   pause site (fragment): RNA polymerase II transcriptional pause signal from the human α2 globin gene
   6266..6302    +  misc_feature   MCS (fragment): multiple cloning site
   6309..7736    +  CDS            TFEB: TFEB_HUMAN - Also known as BHLHE35. Experimental evidence at protein level: Swiss-Prot protein existence level 1. Transcription factor that acts as a master regulator of lysosomal biogenesis, autophagy, lysosomal exocytosis, lipid catabolism, energy metabolism and immune response (PubMed:21617040, PubMed:22576015, PubMed:22343943, PubMed:22692423, PubMed:30120233, PubMed:31672913). Specifically recognizes and binds E-box sequences (5'-CANNTG-3'); efficient DNA-binding requires dimerization with itself or with another MiT/TFE family member such as TFE3 or MITF (PubMed:1748288, PubMed:19556463,
   7739..7765    +  misc_feature   MCS (fragment): multiple cloning site
   7776..8495    +  CDS            EGFP: the original enhanced GFP (Yang et al., 1996) mammalian codon-optimized
   8503..9091    +  misc_feature   WPRE: woodchuck hepatitis virus posttranscriptional regulatory element
   9099..9164    +  CDS            nef (fragment): NEF_HV1Z2 - Experimental evidence at protein level: Swiss-Prot protein existence level 1. Extracellular Nef protein targets CD4(+) T-lymphocytes for apoptosis by interacting with CXCR4 surface receptors. From Human immunodeficiency virus type 1 group M subtype D (isolate Z2/CDC-Z34) (HIV-1).
   9166..9399    +  LTR            3' LTR (ΔU3): self-inactivating 3' long terminal repeat (LTR) from HIV-1
   9604..9708    +  promoter       AmpR promoter: bla
   9709..10569   +  CDS            AmpR: β-lactamase; bla; confers resistance to ampicillin, carbenicillin, and related antibiotics
  10740..11328   +  rep_origin     ori: high-copy-number ColE1/pMB1/pBR322/pUC origin of replication
  11511..11565   +  CDS            lacI (fragment): lac repressor; lacI; The lac repressor binds to the lac operator to inhibit transcription in E. coli. This inhibition can be relieved by adding lactose or isopropyl-β-D-thiogalactopyranoside (IPTG).
  11571..11664   +  rep_origin     SV40 ori (fragment): SV40 origin of replication
  11689..11726   +  CDS            lacI (fragment): lac repressor; lacI; The lac repressor binds to the lac operator to inhibit transcription in E. coli. This inhibition can be relieved by adding lactose or isopropyl-β-D-thiogalactopyranoside (IPTG).
  11739..11760   +  protein_bind   CAP binding site: CAP binding activates transcription in the presence of cAMP. E. coli catabolite activator protein
  11775..11805   +  promoter       lac promoter: promoter for the E. coli lac operon
  11809..11831   +  protein_bind   lac operator (fragment): The lac repressor binds to the lac operator to inhibit transcription in E. coli. This inhibition can be relieved by adding lactose or isopropyl-β-D-thiogalactopyranoside (IPTG). lac repressor encoded by lacI
  11863..11946   +  polyA_signal   SV40 poly(A) signal (fragment): SV40 polyadenylation signal
  12113..329     +  CDS            nef (fragment) (across the origin): NEF_HV1BR - Experimental evidence at protein level: Swiss-Prot protein existence level 1. Extracellular Nef protein targets CD4(+) T-lymphocytes for apoptosis by interacting with CXCR4 surface receptors (PubMed:14990729). From Human immunodeficiency virus type 1 group M subtype B (isolate BRU/LAI) (HIV-1).
