[The description below was written by a language model from this plasmid's Addgene catalogue record and pLannotate feature annotations shown in this document.]
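Description:
pHAGE-hSPC-TFEBeGFP-W is an HIV-1-based, self-inactivating lentiviral transfer vector built on the pHAGE backbone and designed for lineage-specific overexpression of human TFEB in lung alveolar epithelial cells. It is propagated in E. coli as a high-copy plasmid through a ColE1/pUC-type origin, with ampicillin selection provided by the β-lactamase gene; a recombination-stable strain is listed for growth, as is common for LTR-containing plasmids. The viral portion contains a truncated 5' LTR, the Ψ packaging signal with an adjoining gag fragment, the Rev response element, the cPPT/CTS, and a ΔU3 3' LTR. Together these allow the vector genome to be packaged when helper functions are supplied in trans. They also support nuclear import and integration in target cells, while the integrated provirus lacks LTR promoter activity.

The payload is the TFEB coding sequence, which encodes a bHLH transcription factor regarded as a master regulator of lysosomal biogenesis and autophagy. Its stop codon has been deleted so that it reads through a short linker of cloning-site sequence into EGFP, giving a C-terminally tagged TFEB-EGFP fusion. A WPRE follows to enhance transcript stability and expression. The catalogue names hSPC as the promoter, presumably the human surfactant protein C promoter given the stated alveolar epithelial purpose. The automated annotation does not label it, but the largely unannotated several-kilobase stretch between the cPPT and TFEB is the likely location, and the scattered fragment hits there appear incidental. The sequenced record is 12,113 nt, slightly shorter than the sum of the stated backbone and insert sizes. The fusion allows both restricted TFEB overexpression and fluorescent tracking of expressing cells and of TFEB localisation.
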