Addgene plasmid #126692: pHAGE-hSPC-TFEBeGFP-W
Purpose: Lineage specific over expression of TFEB in lung alveolar epithelial cells
Depositing lab: Darrell Kotton. Depositing organization: Boston University Medical Campus.
Backbone
  Vector backbone: pHAGE
  Backbone manufacturer: Derived in Kotton lab
  Backbone size w/o insert (bp): 10685
  Vector type: Lentiviral
Growth in bacteria
  Bacterial resistance: Ampicillin, 100 μg/mL
  Growth temperature: 37°C
  Growth strain: NEB Stable
  Copy number: High Copy
Gene/Insert
  Gene/Insert name: TFEB
  Species: H. sapiens (human)
  Insert size (bp): 2187
  Mutation: Deleted Stop Codon on TFEB
  Entrez Gene: TFEB (a.k.a. ALPHATFEB, BHLHE35, TCFEB)
  Promoter: hSPC
  Cloning method: Restriction Enzyme; 5′ cloning site SalI (not destroyed); 3′ cloning site NotI (not destroyed)
  Sequencing primers: 5′ CCTCTCCCTACGGACACAT; 3′ GGAGCAACATAGTTAAGAATACCAGTCAATCTTTC
Resource information
  A portion of this plasmid was derived from a plasmid made by: Shawn Ferguson (Addgene plasmid # 38119)
Terms and licenses: Academic/Nonprofit Terms; Industry Terms: Not Available to Industry
Depositor comments: GFP fused to 3'end of TFEB insert
How to cite: pHAGE-hSPC-TFEBeGFP-W was a gift from Darrell Kotton (Addgene plasmid # 126692 ; http://n2t.net/addgene:126692 ; RRID:Addgene_126692)
