>Addgene plasmid #126692 | pHAGE-hSPC-TFEBeGFP-W | depositor partial sequence | sequence record 242509 | hSPC
AAGCTTGAAGACTGCTGCTCTCTACCACGTTAGCTCCCCTGTGGCGGAGGATGACTGTCCTAAGAGCTCA
TAGGCACGGGGCAAGGGGAGCCTGGCTGTCAGCTGCCTGGGCTTCTAGTCTTGTGCTTTTTGCACACCAG
TCCAGGGAACGAAGACCACTGGCTTTAAGATGCTTCCCCAGCTGTCCCCAGACTCTGCCAGCAGGGGATT
CTCTGGTCTGAGCTTAAGTTGTGTTCTCCCAGCCAGGGATGCCCCTGCCCTTTGATGTCTCCTTGCTGCC
ACACATTTAGCCGCCCTCCCCATGCCAGCTTGGGGGGAGGGAAGCAGTGGGGGTAGGGAGGTGGCTGGGG
CAGCTGGGCAACTGTCCCCACCCGTCCCTGGCACGGCTCTGCCCAGTACACAAAGAGCAAAGTGAATCTT
GTCCCCACCCCTGCAGCTGAGGGGCTGGAGGAGGAAACGGGGAGGCCCACACAGAAGGGGTGGCCACCGT
GGGGCTGTCCATCACTCAGGGCTCTCAGAGGGAGTCAACCCAGAAACAGACAAAGAGGGTGAGTCTGGGC
TGTGTTCTTAGCTAGTGAGAGGTCCCCTAGAGGATGAAGTAGATGATGCTAATGAGGATGACTGGATGTC
ACACCCATGATGCTATTAGGTCCTCATAATAGCATAGTGAGGTGGACAGCTAGTACCTGACCCATCTCAC
AGATGAACATACTAATGCCTAACAAAGCAGAACGACTCACGCTGGGTCCCAGAGCTGGCCAGTGGAAGCA
CTGAGACCTCCACATACTGAAGGCATGGACTATTGACCGCTGTTGGTATTGGTCTCATCATTGACTATCA
TTAAGTGTTGGCTGTTTGCATGCTTCCTGCCCAGTGGCAGGTTCAAAGAAGCCCGCAGGAAGCGTGCTCC
TTTCTTTCCCAGGGCCCGCAATTGGGCTGGAAGATAGAGCAACAAAAAGCGCCCATGTAACTCATGGGAA
CATTCATGTGTGCTGAATGGCAGGTGAAGGTGCCACAGAGAGGCTGAGGATTTCAGAGGGCACCATGAAC
TGGAGTGAGGTCGCAGAGCAGGTGCCATTGGCTCTTGGCCTGTTTGGGTGGGTGGCATTCAGAGAGGTGG
AAGGTCAGATGCACTGTTCACGCCTGTAATCTCAGCACTTTGGAAGGCCAAGGTAGGAGGATCACACGAG
GCCAGGAGATCAACGCTGCAGTGAGCTATGAAGCTGTGATTGCACCACTGCACTGCAGCTTGGGTAACAG
AGTGAGACCCTGTCTCTAAATAATTAAATAAATAAAATAAAAATAAAACCGGAGAAGTGGAGAGGGATTG
GAGGTGGGCTTTCACAGAGGGAGAAACGGCTTAAGTACAGGCCAAAAAGTGAGAAGGCTGCAGACAGGGC
TGGTAGGGGGAGGGGGAAATTTGGCACACCCAGCTAAAGGTCCTTCTGTGTCTCCTTCTCCAAGGAACCC
AAGACCTTCACTTGGTTGGTGTGAGCACTCCAGGAGGCAGGCACCCTCCCTCAGCCCTCAAGCAAGCAAA
AATGGGTTTAAAAAAAGAAGGAGAAGAAGCAGCAGCAGCAGCCGCCACAGAGCTTGTGACAGCTACAGCC
TAAGGGCAACAGGCAGGGGAGACCAAGGACCAGAAAGAGCAGAGGCTTTTTCAAAGAAAGAGATCCCTCT
CCCAGCACCCAGCGATGGCGGCAAACCCCACCCACAGTGCCTGCTAAGAACAAGTCCCACGTGAGAACAA
CATGGCCCCCCGAGATGCCCACAGGGACCCCGAGATGCCTGCAGTGCTTGGCTCTCCCGCTGGCCAGCTG
CCCACCTGGCTCAGGCCCAGTACTCGTGAGTCAGCCGATCAATCCCAATGTTGCCAGGATGATGGGGGCG
GGAGTAAGGGCCCTGGGGGAGGGCAGGGGTGGGCACTGCAGGCGAGCTGTCTCCCACATCTGGCACCTGC
ACACAGCTGAGGCCGAGCTGAGAGGATGCTTCTGTGGGCTCCCCCTCCTCCCGGCACCCCTCCCCTCCTT
TCACTGTCCTAGGACACTCTCTGGCTGCTGGAGTCTTAGGCAAATATTTAAAGGGGCAGCAAGGGGGTGA
GGAGGGTGGTGGGAGCAAACACTTCCCTCCCTTTCTTCCTCCCTGCGCTTCTCAGGGGCTCTCAGTTCAG
ATGCCATGCTGTTATGCAACCTTGGGGCTGAAGGCCCTCCAGATGGAGAGGGGGACAGGGGAACCTGCCA
GCTCATGACCGAAGGGCAGGGCCCAGGTGGGAGGGGGCTGGGGCAGGGGACAGGAACTGGGGTGGCATGT
TAAAGGACAGGAGGCTGGTTGGGCATGGTGGCTCACACCTGTAATCCTAGCACTTTAGGAGGCCGAGATC
ACTTGAGCCCAGGAGTTCAAGACCAGCCTGGGCAACATGGTGAAAACTCATCTCTATAAAACAAGCAAAA
ATTAGCTGGGCACAATGGCATGCACTGGTAGTCCCAGCTACTTGGGATGCTGAGGTGTGAGGATCACCGG
AGTCCAGGAGGTCAACGCTGCAGTGAGCAGTGATCTCGCTACTGCATGCCAGCCTGGGTGATAAAGTGAG
ACCCTGTCTCACAACAAAACAAAACAAAACAAAACAAAAGGATAGGAGGTTAAGGGAGCGAGCCCAGGCC
TGGACTCTGCCACAGTCACCTGAGTTTAGAGGTGAAGGGACTTTAGAGACCACCTGGCCCAAGGAGTGAA
AGGGAACCTGAGAGAAAGGGTGAGCCAGCCCAAAGTCATTGGCAGATTTGACCTCGTAAATACATAGAGA
TGGCTTTGGGAAGGCACTAGGAAAGACAGAGAAAAGAGAAGGAGACAGTCCTCAAAGCTGATCGTATTTG
GGTGAGTATTATTCTCAGGGCAAATTTAGGATCAGAGGATGCAGAAAGGGGAGTCTAGAGGGGTAGAGTG
TAGACCACAGGGTGAGTGAGCTGATTCGAGGATGGGGAGACTGGGAGCCCACCAGTGACCAGAGCCAGCC
CTGTTCAGGGCTGTCCGGGCAGAAGAAAGCAGTGTCAGACCTGGAATCTGCCATCAGCACAGCCTGCAAT
TGACAGACAAGCCCAGAGCAAAGAAGGAAGCACTGCACATGAGTAAGAGCTTGCCACCAGTGGGGACAGA
GTTTCCAGAATTAGGAAAATAATCACTGGGGGCAAGTTTGAGGTTGGTACCAGATATGTGGGAGGAGGCA
AGGTAAGGGAAAGAGTACTTGAAGTTGGAACTGGTCCTTGCAGGGAAATGCACATTTATGAAACCCCGAA
AACTGATGTCAAAGCACCTCCTGCCTTGGGCAGAGTCCTCTCAGAGTCTACAGGTGCTGCCTCCAGAACC
CTCTTCCTGGAGCGCATCCCTATGTATCTAGAAATTCTGCTGGGAAATATGATGGTCAGACCCTTGGCCA
CCTGAAAGGTTCAGGGTGGTAGAAGAAAAAGGAAAGCCACAGGGCAGCAGGGGCAGGTGCCAGCAAGGAA
GGCAGGCACGCCAGGAAGACACCCATGGTGAGAAGTGCAGATGGCCCGAGGGCAAGTTTGCTCAACTCAC
CCAGGTTTGCTCTTGCTGGGGCCAAGAGGACTCATGTGCCAGGGCCAAGGGCCCTTGGGGGCTCTCACAG
GGGGCTTATCTGGGCTTCGGTTCTGGAGGGCCAGGAACAAACAGGCTTCAAAGCCAAGGGCTTGGCTGGC
ACACAGGGGGCTTGGTCCTTCACCTCTGTCCCCTCTCCCTACGGACACATATAAGACCCTGGTCACACCT
GGGAGAGGAGGAGAGGAGAGCATAGCACCTGCAG
