>Addgene plasmid #126692 | pHAGE-hSPC-TFEBeGFP-W | depositor partial sequence | sequence record 242510 | TFEBeGFP
ATGGCGTCACGCATAGGGTTGCGCATGCAGCTCATGCGGGAGCAGGCGCAGCAGGAGGAGCAACGGGAGC
GCATGCAGCAACAGGCTGTCATGCATTACATGCAGCAGCAGCAGCAGCAGCAACAGCAGCAGCTCGGAGG
GCCGCCCACCCCGGCCATCAATACCCCCGTCCACTTCCAGTCGCCACCACCTGTGCCTGGGGAGGTGTTG
AAGGTGCAGTCCTACCTGGAGAATCCCACATCCTACCATCTGCAGCAGTCGCAGCATCAGAAGGTGCGGG
AGTACCTGTCCGAGACCTATGGGAACAAGTTTGCTGCCCACATCAGCCCAGCCCAGGGCTCTCCGAAACC
CCCACCAGCCGCCTCCCCAGGGGTGCGAGCTGGACACGTGCTGTCCTCCTCCGCTGGCAACAGTGCTCCC
AATAGCCCCATGGCCATGCTGCACATTGGCTCCAACCCTGAGAGGGAGTTGGATGATGTCATTGACAACA
TTATGCGTCTGGACGATGTCCTTGGCTACATCAATCCTGAAATGCAGATGCCCAACACGCTACCCCTGTC
CAGCAGCCACCTGAATGTGTACAGCAGCGACCCCCAGGTCACAGCCTCCCTGGTGGGCGTCACCAGCAGC
TCCTGCCCTGCGGACCTGACCCAGAAGCGAGAGCTCACAGATGCTGAGAGCAGGGCCCTGGCCAAGGAGC
GGCAGAAGAAAGACAATCACAACTTAATTGAAAGGAGACGAAGGTTCAACATCAATGACCGCATCAAGGA
GTTGGGAATGCTGATCCCCAAGGCCAATGACCTGGACGTGCGCTGGAACAAGGGCACCATCCTCAAGGCC
TCTGTGGATTACATCCGGAGGATGCAGAAGGACCTGCAAAAGTCCAGGGAGCTGGAGAACCACTCTCGCC
GCCTGGAGATGACCAACAAGCAGCTCTGGCTCCGTATCCAGGAGCTGGAGATGCAGGCTCGAGTGCACGG
CCTCCCTACCACCTCCCCGTCCGGCATGAACATGGCTGAGCTGGCCCAGCAGGTGGTGAAGCAGGAGCTG
CCTAGCGAAGAGGGCCCAGGGGAGGCCCTGATGCTGGGGGCTGAGGTCCCTGACCCTGAGCCACTGCCAG
CTCTGCCCCCGCAAGCCCCGCTGCCCCTGCCCACCCAGCCACCGTCCCCATTCCATCACCTGGACTTCAG
CCACAGCCTGAGCTTTGGGGGCAGGGAGGACGAGGGTCCCCCGGGCTACCCCGAACCCCTGGCGCCGGGG
CATGGCTCCCCATTCCCCAGCCTGTCCAAGAAGGATCTGGACCTCATGCTCCTGGACGACTCACTGCTAC
CGCTGGCCTCTGATCCACTTCTGTCCACCATGTCCCCCGAGGCCTCCAAGGCCAGCAGCCGCCGGAGCAG
CTTCAGCATGGAGGAGGGCGATGTGCTGAAGGTACCGCGGGCCCGGGATCCACCGGTCGCGGCCGCCATG
GTGAGCAAGGGCGAGGAGCTGTTCACCGGGGTGGTGCCCATCCTGGTCGAGCTGGACGGCGACGTAAACG
GCCACAAGTTCAGCGTGTCCGGCGAGGGCGAGGGCGATGCCACCTACGGCAAGCTGACCCTGAAGTTCAT
CTGCACCACCGGCAAGCTGCCCGTGCCCTGGCCCACCCTCGTGACCACCCTGACCTACGGCGTGCAGTGC
TTCAGCCGCTACCCCGACCACATGAAGCAGCACGACTTCTTCAAGTCCGCCATGCCCGAAGGCTACGTCC
AGGAGCGCACCATCTTCTTCAAGGACGACGGCAACTACAAGACCCGCGCCGAGGTGAAGTTCGAGGGCGA
CACCCTGGTGAACCGCATCGAGCTGAAGGGCATCGACTTCAAGGAGGACGGCAACATCCTGGGGCACAAG
CTGGAGTACAACTACAACAGCCACAACGTCTATATCATGGCCGACAAGCAGAAGAACGGCATCAAGGTGA
ACTTCAAGATCCGCCACAACATCGAGGACGGCAGCGTGCAGCTCGCCGACCACTACCAGCAGAACACCCC
CATCGGCGACGGCCCCGTGCTGCTGCCCGACAACCACTACCTGAGCACCCAGTCCGCCCTGAGCAAAGAC
CCCAACGAGAAGCGCGATCACATGGTCCTGCTGGAGTTCGTGACCGCCGCCGGGATCACTCTCGGCATGG
ACGAGCTGTACAAGTAA
